>Addgene plasmid #231869 | pDest17_Gcn4 L123A+ | addgene full sequence | sequence record 460767 | Addgene NGS Result
AGATCTCGATCCCGCGAAATTAATACGACTCACTATAGGGAGACCACAACGGTTTCCCTCTAGAAATAAT
TTTGTTTAACTTTAAGAAGGAGATATACATATGTCGTACTACCATCACCATCACCATCACCTCGAATCAA
CAAGTTTGTACAAAAAAGCAGGCTTCGAGAACCTGTATTTTCAGGGTAGCAGCACCGATAGCACCCCGAT
GTTTGAATATGAAAATCTGGAAGATAACAGCAAAGAATGGACCAGCGCATTTGATAATGATATTCCGGTT
ACCACCGATGATGTTAGCCTGGCAGATAAAGCAATTGAAAGCGGTAGCGGTTCAGGTAGCGGTAGTCCGG
AAAGCAGCGATCCGGCAGCACTGAAACGTGCCCGTAATACCGAAGCAGCACGTCGTAGCCGTGCACGTAA
ACTGCAGCGTATGAAACAGTTAGAAGATAAGGTTGAAGAACTGCTGTGCAAAAACTATCACCTGGAAAAT
GAAGTTGCCCGTCTGAAAAAACTGGTTGGTGAACGTTAAGACCCAGCTTTCTTGTACAAAGTGGTTGATT
CGAGGCTGCTAACAAAGCCCGAAAGGAAGCTGAGTTGGCTGCTGCCACCGCTGAGCAATAACTAGCATAA
CCCCTTGGGGCCTCTAAACGGGTCTTGAGGGGTTTTTTGCTGAAAGGAGGAACTATATCCGGATATCCAC
AGGACGGGTGTGGTCGCCATGATCGCGTAGTCGATAGTGGCTCCAAGTAGCGAAGCGAGCAGGACTGGGC
GGCGGCCAAAGCGGTCGGACAGTGCTCCGAGAACGGGTGCGCATAGAAATTGCATCAACGCATATAGCGC
TAGCAGCACGCCATAGTGACTGGCGATGCTGTCGGAATGGACGATATCCCGCAAGAGGCCCGGCAGTACC
GGCATAACCAAGCCTATGCCTACAGCATCCAGGGTGACGGTGCCGAGGATGACGATGAGCGCATTGTTAG
ATTTCATACACGGTGCCTGACTGCGTTAGCAATTTAACTGTGATAAACTACCGCATTAAAGCTTATCGAT
GATAAGCTGTCAAACATGAGAATTCTTGAAGACGAAAGGGCCTCGTGATACGCCTATTTTTATAGGTTAA
TGTCATGATAATAATGGTTTCTTAGACGTCAGGTGGCACTTTTCGGGGAAATGTGCGCGGAACCCCTATT
TGTTTATTTTTCTAAATACATTCAAATATGTATCCGCTCATGAGACAATAACCCTGATAAATGCTTCAAT
AATATTGAAAAAGGAAGAGTATGAGTATTCAACATTTCCGTGTCGCCCTTATTCCCTTTTTTGCGGCATT
TTGCCTTCCTGTTTTTGCTCACCCAGAAACGCTGGTGAAAGTAAAAGATGCTGAAGATCAGTTGGGTGCA
CGAGTGGGTTACATCGAACTGGATCTCAACAGCGGTAAGATCCTTGAGAGTTTTCGCCCCGAAGAACGTT
TTCCAATGATGAGCACTTTTAAAGTTCTGCTATGTGGCGCGGTATTATCCCGTGTTGACGCCGGGCAAGA
GCAACTCGGTCGCCGCATACACTATTCTCAGAATGACTTGGTTGAGTACTCACCAGTCACAGAAAAGCAT
CTTACGGATGGCATGACAGTAAGAGAATTATGCAGTGCTGCCATAACCATGAGTGATAACACTGCGGCCA
ACTTACTTCTGACAACGATCGGAGGACCGAAGGAGCTAACCGCTTTTTTGCACAACATGGGGGATCATGT
AACTCGCCTTGATCGTTGGGAACCGGAGCTGAATGAAGCCATACCAAACGACGAGCGTGACACCACGATG
CCTGCAGCAATGGCAACAACGTTGCGCAAACTATTAACTGGCGAACTACTTACTCTAGCTTCCCGGCAAC
AATTAATAGACTGGATGGAGGCGGATAAAGTTGCAGGACCACTTCTGCGCTCGGCCCTTCCGGCTGGCTG
GTTTATTGCTGATAAATCTGGAGCCGGTGAGCGTGGGTCTCGCGGTATCATTGCAGCACTGGGGCCAGAT
GGTAAGCCCTCCCGTATCGTAGTTATCTACACGACGGGGAGTCAGGCAACTATGGATGAACGAAATAGAC
AGATCGCTGAGATAGGTGCCTCACTGATTAAGCATTGGTAACTGTCAGACCAAGTTTACTCATATATACT
TTAGATTGATTTAAAACTTCATTTTTAATTTAAAAGGATCTAGGTGAAGATCCTTTTTGATAATCTCATG
ACCAAAATCCCTTAACGTGAGTTTTCGTTCCACTGAGCGTCAGACCCCGTAGAAAAGATCAAAGGATCTT
CTTGAGATCCTTTTTTTCTGCGCGTAATCTGCTGCTTGCAAACAAAAAAACCACCGCTACCAGCGGTGGT
TTGTTTGCCGGATCAAGAGCTACCAACTCTTTTTCCGAAGGTAACTGGCTTCAGCAGAGCGCAGATACCA
AATACTGTCCTTCTAGTGTAGCCGTAGTTAGGCCACCACTTCAAGAACTCTGTAGCACCGCCTACATACC
TCGCTCTGCTAATCCTGTTACCAGTGGCTGCTGCCAGTGGCGATAAGTCGTGTCTTACCGGGTTGGACTC
AAGACGATAGTTACCGGATAAGGCGCAGCGGTCGGGCTGAACGGGGGGTTCGTGCACACAGCCCAGCTTG
GAGCGAACGACCTACACCGAACTGAGATACCTACAGCGTGAGCTATGAGAAAGCGCCACGCTTCCCGAAG
GGAGAAAGGCGGACAGGTATCCGGTAAGCGGCAGGGTCGGAACAGGAGAGCGCACGAGGGAGCTTCCAGG
GGGAAACGCCTGGTATCTTTATAGTCCTGTCGGGTTTCGCCACCTCTGACTTGAGCGTCGATTTTTGTGA
TGCTCGTCAGGGGGGCGGAGCCTATGGAAAAACGCCAGCAACGCGGCCTTTTTACGGTTCCTGGCCTTTT
GCTGGCCTTTTGCTCACATGTTCTTTCCTGCGTTATCCCCTGATTCTGTGGATAACCGTATTACCGCCTT
TGAGTGAGCTGATACCGCTCGCCGCAGCCGAACGACCGAGCGCAGCGAGTCAGTGAGCGAGGAAGCGGAA
GAGCGCCTGATGCGGTATTTTCTCCTTACGCATCTGTGCGGTATTTCACACCGCAATGGTGCACTCTCAG
TACAATCTGCTCTGATGCCGCATAGTTAAGCCAGTATACACTCCGCTATCGCTACGTGACTGGGTCATGG
CTGCGCCCCGACACCCGCCAACACCCGCTGACGCGCCCTGACGGGCTTGTCTGCTCCCGGCATCCGCTTA
CAGACAAGCTGTGACCGTCTCCGGGAGCTGCATGTGTCAGAGGTTTTCACCGTCATCACCGAAACGCGCG
AGGCAGCTGCGGTAAAGCTCATCAGCGTGGTCGTGAAGCGATTCACAGATGTCTGCCTGTTCATCCGCGT
CCAGCTCGTTGAGTTTCTCCAGAAGCGTTAATGTCTGGCTTCTGATAAAGCGGGCCATGTTAAGGGCGGT
TTTTTCCTGTTTGGTCACTGATGCCTCCGTGTAAGGGGGATTTCTGTTCATGGGGGTAATGATACCGATG
AAACGAGAGAGGATGCTCACGATACGGGTTACTGATGATGAACATGCCCGGTTACTGGAACGTTGTGAGG
GTAAACAACTGGCGGTATGGATGCGGCGGGACCAGAGAAAAATCACTCAGGGTCAATGCCAGCGCTTCGT
TAATACAGATGTAGGTGTTCCACAGGGTAGCCAGCAGCATCCTGCGATGCAGATCCGGAACATAATGGTG
CAGGGCGCTGACTTCCGCGTTTCCAGACTTTACGAAACACGGAAACCGAAGACCATTCATGTTGTTGCTC
AGGTCGCAGACGTTTTGCAGCAGCAGTCGCTTCACGTTCGCTCGCGTATCGGTGATTCATTCTGCTAACC
AGTAAGGCAACCCCGCCAGCCTAGCCGGGTCCTCAACGACAGGAGCACGATCATGCGCACCCGTGGCCAG
GACCCAACGCTGCCCGAGATGCGCCGCGTGCGGCTGCTGGAGATGGCGGACGCGATGGATATGTTCTGCC
AAGGGTTGGTTTGCGCATTCACAGTTCTCCGCAAGAATTGATTGGCTCCAATTCTTGGAGTGGTGAATCC
GTTAGCGAGGTGCCGCCGGCTTCCATTCAGGTCGAGGTGGCCCGGCTCCATGCACCGCGACGCAACGCGG
GGAGGCAGACAAGGTATAGGGCGGCGCCTACAATCCATGCCAACCCGTTCCATGTGCTCGCCGAGGCGGC
ATAAATCGCCGTGACGATCAGCGGTCCAATGATCGAAGTTAGGCTGGTAAGAGCCGCGAGCGATCCTTGA
AGCTGTCCCTGATGGTCGTCATCTACCTGCCTGGACAGCATGGCCTGCAACGCGGGCATCCCGATGCCGC
CGGAAGCGAGAAGAATCATAATGGGGAAGGCCATCCAGCCTCGCGTCGCGAACGCCAGCAAGACGTAGCC
CAGCGCGTCGGCCGCCATGCCGGCGATAATGGCCTGCTTCTCGCCGAAACGTTTGGTGGCGGGACCAGTG
ACGAAGGCTTGAGCGAGGGCGTGCAAGATTCCGAATACCGCAAGCGACAGGCCGATCATCGTCGCGCTCC
AGCGAAAGCGGTCCTCGCCGAAAATGACCCAGAGCGCTGCCGGCACCTGTCCTACGAGTTGCATGATAAA
GAAGACAGTCATAAGTGCGGCGACGATAGTCATGCCCCGCGCCCACCGGAAGGAGCTGACTGGGTTGAAG
GCTCTCAAGGGCATCGGTCGATCGACGCTCTCCCTTATGCGACTCCTGCATTAGGAAGCAGCCCAGTAGT
AGGTTGAGGCCGTTGAGCACCGCCGCCGCAAGGAATGGTGCATGCAAGGAGATGGCGCCCAACAGTCCCC
CGGCCACGGGGCCTGCCACCATACCCACGCCGAAACAAGCGCTCATGAGCCCGAAGTGGCGAGCCCGATC
TTCCCCATCGGTGATGTCGGCGATATAGGCGCCAGCAACCGCACCTGTGGCGCCGGTGATGCCGGCCACG
ATGCGTCCGGCGTAGAGGATCG
Features (pLannotate 1.2.2; 17 found; start..end, strand, type, name):
     21..39      +  promoter       T7 promoter: promoter for bacteriophage T7 RNA polymerase
     71..93      +  RBS            RBS: efficient ribosome binding site from bacteriophage T7 gene 10 (Olins and Rangwala, 1989)
    111..131     +  CDS            8xHis (fragment): 8xHis affinity tag
    140..164     +  protein_bind   attB1: mutant version of attB; recombination site for the Gateway® BP reaction BP Clonase™
    179..526     +  CDS            GCN4 (fragment): GCN4_YEAST - Also known as AAS101 From Saccharomyces cerevisiae (strain ATCC 204508 / S288c) (Baker's yeast).
    531..555     -  protein_bind   attB2: mutant version of attB; recombination site for the Gateway® BP reaction BP Clonase™
    565..614     +  CDS            SET1 (fragment): solubility-enhancement tag derived from T7 phage gene 10B
    622..669     +  terminator     T7 terminator: transcription terminator for bacteriophage T7 RNA polymerase
    695..987     -  CDS            TcR (fragment): tetracycline efflux protein; tet; confers resistance to tetracycline
   1035..1063    -  promoter       tet promoter: E. coli promoter for tetracycline efflux protein gene
   1176..1280    +  promoter       AmpR promoter: bla
   1281..2141    +  CDS            AmpR: β-lactamase; bla; confers resistance to ampicillin, carbenicillin, and related antibiotics
   2312..2900    +  rep_origin     ori: high-copy-number ColE1/pMB1/pBR322/pUC origin of replication
   3086..3225    -  misc_feature   bom: basis of mobility region from pBR322
   3327..3518    -  CDS            rop: Rop protein, which maintains plasmids at low copy number; rop
   3535..3915    +  CDS            YPB1_ECOLX: Protein predicted: Swiss-Prot protein existence level 4. From Escherichia coli.
   4157..5061    -  CDS            TcR (fragment): tetracycline efflux protein; tet; confers resistance to tetracycline
