[The description below was written by a language model from this plasmid's Addgene catalogue record and pLannotate feature annotations shown in this document.]
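Description:
pDest17_Gcn4 L123A+ is a bacterial expression plasmid built on the Gateway destination vector pDest17 for producing a variant of the budding yeast transcription factor Gcn4 in E. coli. The backbone is pBR322-derived. It carries a ColE1/pMB1-type origin together with the bom mobility region and the rop gene, whose product holds copy number down, which fits the catalogue's low-copy designation. Selection is by ampicillin through the β-lactamase gene and its own promoter. Fragments of the tetracycline resistance gene and the tet promoter are also annotated, but these appear to be non-functional backbone remnants.

The expression cassette runs from a T7 promoter and the phage T7 gene 10 ribosome binding site into an N-terminal histidine tag. The catalogue records this as 6xHis, while the annotation software matched it as a fragment of an 8xHis tag. The tag is followed by attB1, the Gcn4 coding sequence, attB2 and a T7 terminator. The attB sites are the scars of the Gateway recombination used to install the insert. The record also lists a TEV protease cleavage site between tag and protein, which would allow tag removal after affinity purification, although it is not separately annotated in the feature table. A short match to a gene 10-derived solubility tag lies downstream of attB2 and is probably just vector sequence.

The annotated GCN4 region spans only about 350 nt and is flagged as a fragment, so the insert appears to encode part of the protein rather than full-length Gcn4. The only mutation listed is L123A, and the record does not explain the "+" in the name. Because transcription depends on T7 RNA polymerase, expression requires a host that supplies it, and the depositors recommend a BL21 pLysS strain. The construct is intended for recombinant protein purification and is associated with work on how condensates and soluble complexes contribute to transcription factor function.
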