Addgene plasmid #231869: pDest17_Gcn4 L123A+
Purpose: Bacterial expression of N-terminally 6His tagged Gcn4 L123A+
Depositing lab: Aseem Ansari & Tanja Mittag. Depositing organization: St. Jude Children's Research Hospital. Publication: Reconciling competing models on the roles of condensates and soluble complexes in transcription factor function. Bremer A, Lang WH, Kempen RP, Sweta K, Taylor AB, Borgia MB, Ansari AZ, Mittag T. bioRxiv [Preprint]. 2024 Nov 22:2024.11.21.624739. doi: 10.1101/2024.11.21.624739. PubMed 39605529.
Backbone
  Vector backbone: pDest17
  Backbone manufacturer: Invtirogen
  Vector type: Bacterial Expression
Growth in bacteria
  Bacterial resistance: Ampicillin, 100 μg/mL
  Growth temperature: 37°C
  Growth strain: DH5alpha
  Copy number: Low Copy
Gene/Insert
  Gene/Insert name: Gcn4 L123A+
  Species: S. cerevisiae (budding yeast)
  Mutation: L123A
  Promoter: T7
  Tag / fusion protein: 6xHis, TEV cleavage site (N terminal on backbone)
  Cloning method: Gateway Cloning
Terms and licenses: Academic/Nonprofit Terms; Industry Terms: Not Available to Industry
Depositor comments: The depositing lab recommends using BL21_pLysS strain for protein expression and purification. Please visit https://doi.org/10.1101/2024.11.21.624739 for bioRxiv preprint.
How to cite: pDest17_Gcn4 L123A+ was a gift from Aseem Ansari & Tanja Mittag (Addgene plasmid # 231869 ; http://n2t.net/addgene:231869 ; RRID:Addgene_231869)
