>Addgene plasmid #231869 | pDest17_Gcn4 L123A+ | depositor partial sequence | sequence record 455700 | Orf Sequence
GGTAGCAGCACCGATAGCACCCCGATGTTTGAATATGAAAATCTGGAAGATAACAGCAAAGAATGGACCA
GCGCATTTGATAATGATATTCCGGTTACCACCGATGATGTTAGCCTGGCAGATAAAGCAATTGAAAGCGG
TAGCGGTTCAGGTAGCGGTAGTCCGGAAAGCAGCGATCCGGCAGCACTGAAACGTGCCCGTAATACCGAA
GCAGCACGTCGTAGCCGTGCACGTAAACTGCAGCGTATGAAACAGTTAGAAGATAAGGTTGAAGAACTGC
TGTGCAAAAACTATCACCTGGAAAATGAAGTTGCCCGTCTGAAAAAACTGGTTGGTGAACGT
